Addgene plasmid #126320: pGWB14-LYX102
Purpose: With a Nicotiana benthamiana transcription factor in PGWB14 backbone, for Agrobacterium mediated transient or stable expression corresponding transcription factor fused with a C-terminal HA tag.
Depositing lab: Silin Zhong. Depositing organization: Chinese University of Hong Kong.
Backbone
  Vector backbone: pGWB14
  Vector type: Plant Expression
  Selectable markers: Hygromycin
Growth in bacteria
  Bacterial resistance: Kanamycin, 50 μg/mL
  Growth temperature: 37°C
  Growth strain: DH5alpha
  Copy number: Low Copy
Gene/Insert
  Gene/Insert name: Niben101Scf02541g02001.1
  Species: Nicotiana benthamiana
  Promoter: CaMV 35S
  Tag / fusion protein: HA (C terminal on insert)
  Cloning method: Gibson Cloning
Terms and licenses: Academic/Nonprofit Terms; Industry Terms: Not Available to Industry
How to cite: pGWB14-LYX102 was a gift from Silin Zhong (Addgene plasmid # 126320 ; http://n2t.net/addgene:126320 ; RRID:Addgene_126320)
