[The description below was written by a language model from this plasmid's Addgene catalogue record and pLannotate feature annotations shown in this document.]
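Description:
pGWB14-LYX102 is a plant binary expression vector built on the pGWB14 backbone, intended for Agrobacterium-mediated transient or stable expression of a Nicotiana benthamiana transcription factor. The backbone is a low-copy, broad-host-range IncP-type replicon. It carries oriV with its trans-acting replication protein gene trfA, plus an oriT/traJ transfer region that allows mobilisation between bacteria. Bacterial selection is by a kanamycin resistance gene (aphA-3). Several annotated fragments appear to be backbone remnants rather than functional parts, including ColE1 ori, tetR/tetA, lacZα, M13 ori, lacI, satA, klaC and an IS1 element.

Between the nopaline-type right and left T-DNA borders the feature table shows three plant expression units. The main one places the insert, gene model Niben101Scf02541g02001.1, under a CaMV 35S promoter. The coding region is flanked by attB1 and attB2 Gateway sites, although the record gives Gibson assembly as the cloning method. It is followed by a 3xHA epitope tag and a NOS terminator, giving a C-terminally HA-tagged protein that can be detected or immunoprecipitated with anti-HA antibodies. The annotation tool matches the open reading frame to Arabidopsis PDF2, an L1 box-binding transcription factor involved in epidermal cell identity, which suggests the insert is a homologue. A second 35S cassette with a CaMV poly(A) signal encodes the tomato bushy stunt virus P19 silencing suppressor. P19 is not mentioned in the catalogue fields, but it typically boosts transient expression in infiltrated leaves. The third unit, in reverse orientation, is a 35S-driven hygromycin phosphotransferase gene with a NOS terminator, used to select stably transformed plants.
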