Features (pLannotate 1.2.2; 36 found; start..end, strand, type, name):
      3..89      -  CDS            traI (fragment): TRAI6_ECOLX - Experimental evidence at protein level: Swiss-Prot protein existence level 1. The initiation process of transfer DNA synthesis requires the interaction of at least three plasmid-specific components (TraH, I, and J) at the transfer origin resulting in the assembly of a specialised nucleoprotein complex - the relaxosome. Site- and strand-specific cleavage at the transfer origin is dependent on TraI and TraJ. From Escherichia coli.
    127..498     -  CDS            traJ: oriT-recognizing protein; traJ
    531..640     -  oriT           oriT: incP origin of transfer
    772..962     +  rep_origin     ori (fragment): high-copy-number ColE1/pMB1/pBR322/pUC origin of replication
   1321..1971    -  CDS            TetR: tetracycline resistance regulatory protein; tetR
   2077..2326    +  CDS            TcR (fragment): tetracycline efflux protein; tetA; confers resistance to tetracycline
   2436..2460    -  misc_feature   RB T-DNA repeat: right border repeat from nopaline C58 T-DNA
   2490..2508    +  misc_feature   MCS (fragment): pUC18/19 multiple cloning site
   2559..2904    +  promoter       CaMV 35S promoter: strong constitutive promoter from cauliflower mosaic virus
   2856..2902    +  promoter       minimal CaMV 35S promoter: minimal 35S promoter from cauliflower mosaic virus
   2914..2932    -  misc_feature   MCS (fragment): pUC18/19 multiple cloning site
   2943..3458    +  CDS            P19_TBSVC: Experimental evidence at protein level: Swiss-Prot protein existence level 1. Acts as a suppressor of RNA-mediated gene silencing, also known as post-transcriptional gene silencing (PTGS), a mechanism of plant viral defense that limits the accumulation of viral RNAs. Binds to short interfering RNAs (siRNAs) with high affinity. Acts as a molecular caliper to specifically select siRNAs based on the length of the duplex region of the RNA (By similarity). From Tomato bushy stunt virus (strain Cherry) (TBSV).
   3531..3707    +  polyA_signal   CaMV poly(A) signal: cauliflower mosaic virus polyadenylation signal
   4210..4551    +  promoter       CaMV 35S promoter: strong constitutive promoter from cauliflower mosaic virus
   4577..4601    +  protein_bind   attB1: mutant version of attB; recombination site for the Gateway® BP reaction BP Clonase™
   4613..6799    +  CDS            PDF2: PDF2_ARATH - Experimental evidence at protein level: Swiss-Prot protein existence level 1. Probable transcription factor that binds to the L1 box DNA sequence 5'-TAAATG[CT]A-3'. Plays a role in maintaining the identity of L1 cells, possibly by interacting with their L1 box or other target- gene promoters; binds to the LIP1 gene promoter and stimulates its expression upon imbibition (PubMed:24989044). Acts as a positive regulator of gibberellins (GAs)-regulated epidermal gene expression (e.g. LIP1, LIP2, LTP1, FDH and PDF1) (PubMed:24989044). Functionally redundant to ATML1 (PubMed:24989044). F
   6801..6825    -  protein_bind   attB2: mutant version of attB; recombination site for the Gateway® BP reaction BP Clonase™
   6854..6943    +  CDS            3xHA: three tandem HA epitope tags
   6977..7229    +  terminator     NOS terminator: nopaline synthase terminator and poly(A) signal
   7658..7910    -  terminator     NOS terminator: nopaline synthase terminator and poly(A) signal
   7934..8362    -  CDS            nos (fragment): DHNO_AGRT7 - Protein inferred from homology: Swiss-Prot protein existence level 3. From Agrobacterium tumefaciens (strain T37).
   8378..9403    -  CDS            HygR: aminoglycoside phosphotransferase from E. coli; aph(4)-Ia; confers resistance to hygromycin
   9413..9757    -  promoter       CaMV 35S promoter: strong constitutive promoter from cauliflower mosaic virus
   9414..9460    -  promoter       minimal CaMV 35S promoter: minimal 35S promoter from cauliflower mosaic virus
   9895..10050   +  CDS            lacZα (fragment) (sequence partly withheld): LacZα fragment of β-galactosidase; lacZ fragment
  10048..10348   +  rep_origin     M13 ori (fragment) (sequence partly withheld): M13 bacteriophage origin of replication; arrow indicates direction of (+) strand synthesis
  10349..10479   +  CDS            lacI (fragment): lac repressor; lacI; The lac repressor binds to the lac operator to inhibit transcription in E. coli. This inhibition can be relieved by adding lactose or isopropyl-β-D-thiogalactopyranoside (IPTG).
  10533..10557   -  misc_feature   LB T-DNA repeat: left border repeat from nopaline C58 T-DNA
  12014..12133   -  CDS            tetR (fragment): TETR1_ECOLX - Experimental evidence at protein level: Swiss-Prot protein existence level 1. TetR is the repressor of the tetracycline resistance element; its N-terminal region forms a helix-turn-helix structure and binds DNA. Binding of tetracycline to TetR reduces the repressor affinity for the tetracycline resistance gene (tetA) promoter operator sites. From Escherichia coli.
  12153..13301   -  CDS            trfA: trans-acting replication protein that binds to and activates oriV
  13600..14394   -  CDS            KanR: aminoglycoside phosphotransferase; aphA-3; confers resistance to kanamycin
  14586..15353   +  mobile_element IS1: prokaryotic transposable element IS1
  15362..15511   -  CDS            satA (fragment): STA_BACSU - Also known as yyaR. Experimental evidence at protein level: Swiss-Prot protein existence level 1. Involved in resistance to streptothricin, a broad-spectrum antibiotic produced by streptomycetes. Detoxifies streptothricin via acetylation of the beta amino group of the first beta-lysyl moiety of streptothricin. From Bacillus subtilis (strain 168).
  15510..15704   -  CDS            satA (fragment): STA_BACSU - Also known as yyaR. Experimental evidence at protein level: Swiss-Prot protein existence level 1. Involved in resistance to streptothricin, a broad-spectrum antibiotic produced by streptomycetes. Detoxifies streptothricin via acetylation of the beta amino group of the first beta-lysyl moiety of streptothricin. From Bacillus subtilis (strain 168).
  15707..15982   -  CDS            klaC (fragment): KLAC_ECOLX - Also known as telB. Protein predicted: Swiss-Prot protein existence level 4. Belongs to the kla operon, which is associated with cryptic tellurite resistance, and IncW plasmid fertility inhibition. From Escherichia coli.
  16046..16677   -  rep_origin     oriV: incP origin of replication
>Addgene plasmid #126320 | pGWB14-LYX102 | addgene full sequence | sequence record 247089 | Addgene NGS Result
TCGGTCTTGCCTTGCTCGTCGGTGATGTACTTCACCAGCTCCGCGAAGTCGCTCTTCTTGATGGAGCGCA
TGGGGACGTGCTTGGCAATCACGCGCACCCCCCGGCCGTTTTAGCGGCTAAAAAAGTCATGGCTCTGCCC
TCGGGCGGACCACGCCCATCATGACCTTGCCAAGCTCGTCCTGCTTCTCTTCGATCTTCGCCAGCAGGGC
GAGGATCGTGGCATCACCGAACCGCGCCGTGCGCGGGTCGTCGGTGAGCCAGAGTTTCAGCAGGCCGCCC
AGGCGGCCCAGGTCGCCATTGATGCGGGCCAGCTCGCGGACGTGCTCATAGTCCACGACGCCCGTGATTT
TGTAGCCCTGGCCGACGGCCAGCAGGTAGGCCGACAGGCTCATGCCGGCCGCCGCCGCCTTTTCCTCAAT
CGCTCTTCGTTCGTCTGGAAGGCAGTACACCTTGATAGGTGGGCTGCCCTTCCTGGTTGGCTTGGTTTCA
TCAGCCATCCGCTTGCCCTCATCTGTTACGCCGGCGGTAGCCGGCCAGCCTCGCAGAGCAGGATTCCCGT
TGAGCACCGCCAGGTGCGAATAAGGGACAGTGAAGAAGGAACACCCGCTCGCGGGTGGGCCTACTTCACC
TATCCTGCCCGGCTGACGCCGTTGGATACACCAAGGAAAGTCTACACGAACCCTTTGGCAAAATCCTGTA
TATCGTGCGAAAAAGGATGGATATACCGAAAAAATCGCTATAATGACCCCGAAGCAGGGTTATGCAGCGG
AAAAGCGCCACGCTTCCCGAAGGGAGAAAGGCGGACAGGTATCCGGTAAGCGGCAGGGTCGGAACAGGAG
AGCGCACGAGGGAGCTTCCAGGGGGAAACGCCTGGTATCTTTATAGTCCTGTCGGGTTTCGCCACCTCTG
ACTTGAGCGTCGATTTTTGTGATGCTCGTCAGGGGGGCGGAGCCTATGGAAAAACGCCAGCAACGCGGCC
TTTTTACGGTTCCTGGCCTTTTGCTGGCCTTTTGCTCACATGTTCTTTCCTGCGTTATCCCCTGATTCTG
TGGATAACCGTATTACCGCCTTTGAGTGAGCTGATACCGCTCGCCGCAGCCGAACGACCGAGCGCAGCGA
GTCAGTGAGCGAGGAAGCGGAAGAGCGCCAGAAGGCCGCCAGAGAGGCCGAGCGCGGCCGTGAGGCTTGG
ACGCTAGGGCAGGGCATGAAAAAGCCCGTAGCGGGCTGCTACGGGCGTCTGACGCGGTGGAAAGGGGGAG
GGGATGTTGTCTACATGGCTCTGCTGTAGTGAGTGGGTTGCGCTCCGGCAGCGGTCCTGATCAATCGTCA
CCCTTTCTCGGTCCTTCAACGTTCCTGACAACGAGCCTCCTTTTCGCCAATCCATCGACAATCACCGCGA
GTCCCTGCTCGAACGCTGCGTCCGGACCGGCTTCGTCGAAGGCGTCTATCGCGGCCCGCAACAGCGGCGA
GAGCGGAGCCTGTTCAACGGTGCCGCCGCGCTCGCCGGCATCGCTGTCGCCGGCCTGCTCCTCAAGCACG
GCCCCAACAGTGAAGTAGCTGATTGTCATCAGCGCATTGACGGCGTCCCCGGCCGAAAAACCCGCCTCGC
AGAGGAAGCGAAGCTGCGCGTCGGCCGTTTCCATCTGCGGTGCGCCCGGTCGCGTGCCGGCATGGATGCG
CGCGCCATCGCGGTAGGCGAGCAGCGCCTGCCTGAAGCTGCGGGCATTCCCGATCAGAAATGAGCGCCAG
TCGTCGTCGGCTCTCGGCACCGAATGCGTATGATTCTCCGCCAGCATGGCTTCGGCCAGTGCGTCGAGCA
GCGCCCGCTTGTTCCTGAAGTGCCAGTAAAGCGCCGGCTGCTGAACCCCCAACCGTTCCGCCAGTTTGCG
TGTCGTCAGACCGTCTACGCCGACCTCGTTCAACAGGTCCAGGGCGGCACGGATCACTGTATTCGGCTGC
AACTTTGTCATGCTTGACACTTTATCACTGATAAACATAATATGTCCACCAACTTATCAGTGATAAAGAA
TCCGCGCGTTCAATCGGACCAGCGGAGGCTGGTCCGGAGGCCAGACGTGAAACCCAACATACCCCTGATC
GTAATTCTGAGCACTGTCGCGCTCGACGCTGTCGGCATCGGCCTGATTATGCCGGTGCTGCCGGGCCTCC
TGCGCGATCTGGTTCACTCGAACGACGTCACCGCCCACTATGGCATTCTGCTGGCGCTGTATGCGTTGGT
GCAATTTGCCTGCGCACCTGTGCTGGGCGCGCTGTCGGATCGTTTCGGGCGGCGGCCAATCTTGCTCGTC
TCGCTGGCCGGCGCCAGATCTGGGGAACCCTGTGGTTGGCATGCACATACAAATGGACGAACGGATAAAC
CTTTTCACGCCCTTTTAAATATCCGATTATTCTAATAAACGCTCTTTTCTCTTAGGTTTACCCGCCAATA
TATCCTGTCAAACACTGATAGTTTAAACGTTGCGATTAAGAATTCGAGCTCGGTACCCCCCTACTCCAAA
AATGTCAAAGATACAGTCTCAGAAGACCAAAGGGCTATTGAGACTTTTCAACAAAGGGTAATTTCGGGAA
ACCTCCTCGGATTCCATTGCCCAGCTATCTGTCACTTCATCGAAAGGACAGTAGAAAAGGAAGGTGGCTC
CTACAAATGCCATCATTGCGATAAAGGAAAGGCTATCATTCAAGATGCCTCTGCCGACAGTGGTCCCAAA
GATGGACCCCCACCCACGAGGAGCATCGTGGAAAAAGAAGACGTTCCAACCACGTCTTCAAAGCAAGTGG
ATTGATGTGACATCTCCACTGACGTAAGGGATGACGCACAATCCCACTATCCTTCGCAAGACCCTTCCTC
TATATAAGGAAGTTCATTTCATTTGGAGAGGACAGCCCAAGCTTCGACTCTAGAGGATCCCCTTAAATCG
ATATGGAACGAGCTATACAAGGAAACGACGCTAGGGAACAAGCTAACAGTGAACGTTGGGATGGAGGATC
AGGAGGTACCACTTCTCCCTTCAAACTTCCTGACGAAAGTCCGAGTTGGACTGAGTGGCGGCTACATAAC
GATGAGACGAATTCGAATCAAGATAATCCCCTTGGTTTCAAGGAAAGCTGGGGTTTCGGGAAAGTTGTAT
TTAAGAGATATCTCAGATACGACAGGACGGAAGCTTCACTGCACAGAGTCCTTGGATCTTGGACGGGAGA
TTCGGTTAACTATGCAGCATCTCGATTTTTCGGTTTCGACCAGATCGGATGTACCTATAGTATTCGGTTT
CGAGGAGTTAGTATCACCGTTTCTGGAGGGTCTCGAACTCTTCAGCATCTCTGTGAGATGGCAATTCGGT
CTAAGCAAGAACTGCTACAGCTTGCCCCAATCGAAGTGGAAAGTAATGTATCAAGAGGATGCCCTGAAGG
TACTCAAACCTTCGAAAAAGAAAGCGAGTAAGTCGAGGGCGAGCTCGAATTCGGTACGCTGAAATCACCA
GTCTCTCTCTACAAATCTATCTCTCTCTATTTTCTCCATAAATAATGTGTGAGTAGTTTCCCGATAAGGG
AAATTAGGGTTCTTATAGGGTTTCGCTCATGTGTTGAGCATATAAGAAACCCTTAGTATGTATTTGTATT
TGTAAAATACTTCTATCAATAAAATTTCTAATTCCTAAAACCAAAATCCAGTACTAAAATCCAGATCTCC
CTGCAGGTCCCCAGATTAGCCTTTTCAATTTCAGAAAGAATGCTAACCCACAGATGGTTAGAGAGGCTTA
CGCAGCAGGTCTCATCAAGACGATCTACCCGAGCAATAATCTCCAGGAAATCAAATACCTTCCCAAGAAG
GTTAAAGATGCAGTCAAAAGATTCAGGACTAACTGCATCAAGAACACAGAGAAAGATATATTTCTCAAGA
TCAGAAGTACTATTCCAGTATGGACGATTCAAGGCTTGCTTCACAAACCAAGGCAAGTAATAGAGATTGG
AGTCTCTAAAAAGGTAGTTCCCACTGAATCAAAGGCCATGGAGTCAAAGATTCAAATAGAGGACCTAACA
GAACTCGCCGTAAAGACTGGCGAACAGTTCATACAGAGTCTCTTACGACTCAATGACAAGAAGAAAATCT
TCGTCAACATGGTGGAGCACGACACACTTGTCTACTCCAAAAATATCAAAGATACAGTCTCAGAAGACCA
AAGGGCAATTGAGACTTTTCAACAAAGGGTAATATCCGGAAACCTCCTCGGATTCCATTGCCCAGCTATC
TGTCACTTTATTGTGAAGATAGTGGAAAAGGAAGGTGGCTCCTACAAATGCCATCATTGCGATAAAGGAA
AGGCCATCGTTGAAGATGCCTCTGCCGACAGTGGTCCCAAAGATGGACCCCCACCCACGAGGAGCATCGT
GGAAAAAGAAGACGTTCCAACCACGTCTTCAAAGCAAGTGGATTGATGTGATATCTCCACTGACGTAAGG
GATGACGCACAATCCCACTATCCTTCGCAAGACCCTTCCTCTATATAAGGAAGTTCATTTCATTTGGAGA
GAACACGGGGGACTCTAGAGTTATCAACAAGTTTGTACAAAAAAGCAGGCTCCACCACTAGTATGTTTCA
GCAAACCATGTTCGATAGCCACAATTTTTTGCTAGATTTGAGCCATAAAACATCAGAAAACGAGATGGAC
TTGATTCGAGATGAAGAATTCGAGAGCAAATCAGGCGCTGATACCACGGAGTTAGCCCCTTCAGGAGACG
ATCAAGATCCTAATAAACGTCCCAAGAAAAAGCAATACCATCGGCATACACAACATCAAATCCAAGAATT
GGAAGCGTTTTTCAAAGAATGCCCTCATCCAGATGATAAACAAAGGAAAGAGTTGGGGAAAAGATTAGGG
TTAGAGCCTTTGCAAATTAAGTTTTGGTTCCAAAACAAGCGTACTCAAATGAAGGCTCATCACGAACGCC
ACGAGAACACACAATTGAGGAACGAGAATGAGAAACTACGTGCCGAGAATATACGGTATAAAGAAGCCCT
TAGTACTGCAACATGTCCAAACTGTGGAGGGCCGGCTGCCATAGGCGAGATGTCATTTGATGAACAGCAC
TTGAGGATTGAAAATGCCCGTCTAAGAGAAGAGATTGACAGGATATCTGGGATTGCAGCAAAATATGTTG
GGAAACCAATGCTTAATTATCCTCAACTTCCTTCTCCTATACCACCAACTCGTTCACTTGATCTTGGAGT
GGCAAATTTTGTTCATCAATTAGGAGAAATTTACAATGCTGGTGACCTTCTTAGATCAATTTCTGGCTCA
ACAGATGCCGATAAACCAATGATAATTGAGCTTGCTGTTGCAGCAATGGAGGAATTAATCAGATTGGCTG
AAACTAGAGAGCCCTTATGGATTCAAAGTTCGGAAAATTCCGTTGAGATTTTAAGTGAGGAGGAATATGC
TCGGACATTTCCTCGAGGGCTTGGACCAAAGTCACTTGGATTAAAATCTGAAGCGTCACGAGAATCGGCC
GTAGTCATTATGAATCACATTAATTTAGTGGAAATTTTGATGGATGTGAACCAATGGACAAGTTTTTTCG
CTGGGCTAGTGTCCAAAGCAACGACGTTGGAAGTCTTATCGACTGGCGTCGCAGGAAACTACAATGGAGC
TTTGCTAGTTATGACAGCTGAGTTCCAAGTCCCCTCACCACTTGTTCCAACTCGTGAAAACTATTTTGTA
AGATATTGCAAACAACATGCTGATGGAACTTGGGCAGTAGTTGATGTTTCCTTAGACAGTTTACGCCCAA
CTTCAGTAGTGTCACGTTGTAGAAGAAGGCCATCTGGTTGCCTAATTCGAGAATTACCAAATGGTTACTC
CAAGGTAACGTGGATCGAACACGTTGAGGTGGACGATAGAGCTGTCAACAGTATTTATAGACCTCTTGTG
AATTCAGGCCTGGCATTTGGTGCTAAAAGATGGGTAGCAACATTAGATAGACAATGCGAACGACTTGCTA
GTGTAATGGCCAATAACATCCCAACTGGAGATGTCATTACAAGTCCAGAAGGTAGAAAAAGTATGTTAAA
ACTTGCTGAGAGAATGGTGATGAGCTTTTGCGCGGGCGTTGGTGCATCAACGGCTCACACATGGACAACA
TTATCCGGAAGTGGTGCTGATGATGTGAGAGTGATGACTAGGAAGAGTATAGATGATCCAGGAAGACCTC
CTGGTATTGTACTGAGTGCAGCTACTTCATTTTGGTTGCCAGTTCCTACTAAGAGAGTATTTGACTTTCT
TCGCAATGAGAATTCAAGAAATGAGTGGGATATTCTTTCGAATGGTGGCCTAGCTCAAGAAATGGCACAC
ATTGCAAATGGTCGTGAATCTGGCAACAGTGTCTCTCTATTGCGCGTTAATAGTGGAAACTCAAGCCAGA
ATAATATGTTGATACTCCAAGAGAGTTGCACTGATTCAACCGGCTCGTACGTTATTTACGCGCCGGTTGA
TATAGCAGCAATGAATGTGGTGCTAAGTGGCGGCGATCCTGACTATGTGGCTCTTTTGCCTTCTGGTTTT
GCTATACTCCCTGATGGTTCTGCTACTACTAATGGTGTTGGAATTAATCCTGAGAGTAATGCTGCGGGTG
GTTCATTACTCACTGTTGCATTTCAGATATTAGTTGATTCAGTCCCAACTGCGAAACTATCGCTTGGATC
AGTTGCAACAGTTAATAGTCTCATCAAATGCACTGTTGAAAGGATCAAAGCTTCCATAGTATGCGAAAGC
GCACCCGGGGACCCAGCTTTCTTGTACAAAGTGGTTGATAACAGCGGGTTAATTAACATCTTTTACCCAT
ACGATGTTCCTGACTATGCGGGCTATCCCTATGACGTCCCGGACTATGCAGGATCCTATCCATATGACGT
TCCAGATTACGCTGCTCAGTGCAGCGCTTAGAGCTCGAATTTCCCCGATCGTTCAAACATTTGGCAATAA
AGTTTCTTAAGATTGAATCCTGTTGCCGGTCTTGCGATGATTATCATATAATTTCTGTTGAATTACGTTA
AGCATGTAATAATTAACATGTAATGCATGACGTTATTTATGAGATGGGTTTTTATGATTAGAGTCCCGCA
ATTATACATTTAATACGCGATAGAAAACAAAATATAGCGCGCAAACTAGGATAAATTATCGCGCGCGGTG
TCATCTATGTTACTAGATCGGGAATTAGCTTCATCAACGCAAGACATGCGCACGACCGTCTGACAGGAGA
GGAATTTCCGACGAGCACAGAAAGGACTTGCTCTTGGACGTAGGCCTATTTCTCAGGCACATGTATCAAG
TGTTCGGACGTGGGTTTTCGATGGTGTATCAGCCGCCGCCAACTGGGAGATGAGGAGGCTTTCTTGGGGG
GCAGTCAGCAGTTCATTTCACAAGACAGAGGAACTTGTAAGGAGATGCACTGATTTATCTTGGCGCAAAC
CAGCAGGACGAATTAGTGGGAATAGCCCGCGAATATCTAAGTTATGCCTGTCGGCATGAGCAGAAACTTC
CAATTCGAAACAGTTTGGAGAGGTTGTTTTTGGGCATACCTTTTGTTAGTCAGCCTCTCGATTGCTCATC
GTCATTACACAGTACCGAAGTTTGATCGATCTAGTAACATAGATGACACCGCGCGCGATAATTTATCCTA
GTTTGCGCGCTATATTTTGTTTTCTATCGCGTATTAAATGTATAATTGCGGGACTCTAATCATAAAAACC
CATCTCATAAATAACGTCATGCATTACATGTTAATTATTACATGCTTAACGTAATTCAACAGAAATTATA
TGATAATCATCGCAAGACCGGCAACAGGATTCAATCTTAAGAAACTTTATTGCCAAATGTTTGAACGATC
TGCTTCGACGCACTCCTTCTTTACTCCACCATCTCGTCCTTATTGAAAACGTGGGTAGCACCAAAACGAA
TCAAGTCGCTGGAACTGAAGTTACCAATCACGCTGGATGATTTGCCAGTTGGATTAATCTTGCCTTTCCC
CGCATGAATAATATTGATGAATGCATGCGTGAGGGGTATTTCGATTTTGGCAATAGCTGCAATTGCCGCG
ACATCCTCCAACGAGCATAATTCTTCAGAAAAATAGCGATGTTCCATGTTGTCAGGGCATGCATGATGCA
CGTTATGAGGTGACGGTGCTAGGCAGTATTCCCTCAAAGTTTCATAGTCAGTATCATATTCATCATTGCA
TTCCTGCAAGAGAGAATTGAGACGCAATCCACACGCTGCGGCAACCTTCCGGCGTTCGTGGTCTATTTGC
TCTTGGACGTTGCAAACGTAAGTGTTGGATCCCGGTCGGCATCTACTCTATTCCTTTGCCCTCGGACGAG
TGCTGGGGCGTCGGTTTCCACTATCGGCGAGTACTTCTACACAGCCATCGGTCCAGACGGCCGCGCTTCT
GCGGGCGATTTGTGTACGCCCGACAGTCCCGGCTCCGGATCGGACGATTGCGTCGCATCGACCCTGCGCC
CAAGCTGCATCATCGAAATTGCCGTCAACCAAGCTCTGATAGAGTTGGTCAAGACCAATGCGGAGCATAT
ACGCCCGGAGCCGCGGCGATCCTGCAAGCTCCGGATGCCTCCGCTCGAAGTAGCGCGTCTGCTGCTCCAT
ACAAGCCAACCACGGCCTCCAGAAGAAGATGTTGGCGACCTCGTATTGGGAATCCCCGAACATCGCCTCG
CTCCAGTCAATGACCGCTGTTATGCGGCCATTGTCCGTCAGGACATTGTTGGAGCCGAAATCCGCGTGCA
CGAGGTGCCGGACTTCGGGGCAGTCCTCGGCCCAAAGCATCAGCTCATCGAGAGCCTGCGCGACGGACGC
ACTGACGGTGTCGTCCATCACAGTTTGCCAGTGATACACATGGGGATCAGCAATCGCGCATATGAAATCA
CGCCATGTAGTGTATTGACCGATTCCTTGCGGTCCGAATGGGCCGAACCCGCTCGTCTGGCTAAGATCGG
CCGCAGCGATCGCATCCATGGCCTCCGCGACCGGCTGCAGAACAGCGGGCAGTTCGGTTTCAGGCAGGTC
TTGCAACGTGACACCCTGTGCACGGCGGGAGATGCAATAGGTCAGGCTCTCGCTGAATTCCCCAATGTCA
AGCACTTCCGGAATCGGGAGCGCGGCCGATGCAAAGTGCCGATAAACATAACGATCTTTGTAGAAACCAT
CGGCGCAGCTATTTACCCGCAGGACATATCCACGCCCTCCTACATCGAAGCTGAAAGCACGAGATTCTTC
GCCCTCCGAGAGCTGCATCAGGTCGGAGACGCTGTCGAACTTTTCGATCAGAAACTTCTCGACAGACGTC
GCGGTGAGTTCAGGCTTTTTCATATCGGGGTCGTCCTCTCCAAATGAAATGAACTTCCTTATATAGAGGA
AGGGTCTTGCGAAGGATAGTGGGATTGTGCGTCATCCCTTACGTCAGTGGAGATATCACATCAATCCACT
TGCTTTGAAGACGTGGTTGGAACGTCTTCTTTTTCCACGATGCTCCTCGTGGGTGGGGGTCCATCTTTGG
GACCACTGTCGGCAGAGGCATCTTGAACGATAGCCTTTCCTTTATCGCAATGATGGCATTTGTAGGTGCC
ACCTTCCTTTTCTACTGTCCTTTTGATGAAGTGACAGATAGCTGGGCAATGGAATCCGAGGAGGTTTCCC
GATATTACCCTTTGTTGAAAAGTCTCAATAGCCCTTTGGTCTTCTGAGACTGTATCTTTGATATTCTTGG
AGTAGACGAGAGTGTCGTGCTCCACCATGTTGACGGATCTCTAGGACGCGTCGACGCGTCGACGCGTCGA
CGCGTCGACGCGTCCTAGAAGCTAATTCACTGGCCGTCGTTTTACAACGTCGTGACTGGGAAAACCCTGG
CGTTACCCAACTTAATCGCCTTGCAGCACATCCCCCTTTCGCCAGCTGGCGTAATAGCGAAGAGGCCCGC
ACCGATCGCCCTTCCCAACAGTTGCGCAGCCTGAATG
[44 nt withheld, positions 10048-10091]
C
[141 nt withheld, positions 10093-10233]
CCTTTGACGTTGGAGTCCACGTTCTTT
[37 nt withheld, positions 10261-10297]
ACCCTATCTCGGGCTATTCTTTTGATTTATAAGGGATTTTGCCGATTTCGGAACCACCATCAAACAGGAT
TTTCGCCTGCTGGGGCAAACCAGCGTGGACCGCTTGCTGCAACTCTCTCAGGGCCAGGCGGTGAAGGGCA
ATCAGCTGTTGCCCGTCTCACTGGTGAAAAGAAAAACCACCCCAGTACATTAAAAACGTCCGCAATGTGT
TATTAAGTTGTCTAAGCGTCAATTTGTTTACACCACAATATATCCTGCCACCAGCCAGCCAACAGCTCCC
CGACCGGCAGCTCGGCACAAAATCACCACTCGATACAGGCAGCCCATCAGTCCGGGACGGCGTCAGCGGG
AGAGCCGTTGTAAGGCGGCAGACTTTGCTCATGTTACCGATGCTATTCGGAAGAACGGCAACTAAGCTGC
CGGGTTTGAAACACGGATGATCTCGCGGAGGGTAGCATGTTGATTGTAACGATGACAGAGCGTTGCTGCC
TGTGATCAAATATCATCTCCCTCGCAGAGATCCGAATTATCAGCCTTCTTATTCATTTCTCGCTTAACCG
TGACAGGCTGTCGATCTTGAGAACTATGCCGACATAATAGGAAATCGCTGGATAAAGCCGCTGAGGAAGC
TGAGTGGCGCTATTTCTTTAGAAGTGAACGTTGACGATATCAACTCCCCTATCCATTGCTCACCGAATGG
TACAGGTCGGGGACCCGAAGTTCCGACTGTCGGCCTGATGCATCCCCGGCTGATCGACCCCAGATCTGGG
GCTGAGAAAGCCCAGTAAGGAAACAACTGTAGGTTCGAGTCGCGAGATCCCCCGGAACCAAAGGAAGTAG
GTTAAACCCGCTCCGATCAGGCCGAGCCACGCCAGGCCGAGAACATTGGTTCCTGTAGGCATCGGGATTG
GCGGATCAAACACTAAAGCTACTGGAACGAGCAGAAGTCCTCCGGCCGCCAGTTGCCAGGCGGTAAAGGT
GAGCAGAGGCACGGGAGGTTGCCACTTGCGGGTCAGCACGGTTCCGAACGCCATGGAAACCGCCCCCGCC
AGGCCCGCTGCGACGCCGACAGGATCTAGCGCTGCGTTTGGTGTCAACACCAACAGCGCCACGCCCGCAG
TTCCGCAAATAGCCCCCAGGACCGCCATCAATCGTATCGGGCTACCTAGCAGAGCGGCAGAGATGAACAC
GACCATCAGCGGCTGCACAGCGCCTACCGTCGCCGCGACCCCGCCCGGCAGGCGGTAGACCGAAATAAAC
AACAAGCTCCAGAATAGCGAAATATTAAGTGCGCCGAGGATGAAGATGCGCATCCACCAGATTCCCGTTG
GAATCTGTCGGACGATCATCACGAGCAATAAACCCGCCGGCAACGCCCGCAGCAGCATACCGGCGACCCC
TCGGCCTCGCTGTTCGGGCTCCACGAAAACGCCGGACAGATGCGCCTTGTGAGCGTCCTTGGGGCCGTCC
TCCTGTTTGAAGACCGACAGCCCAATGATCTCGCCGTCGATGTAGGCGCCGAATGCCACGGCATCTCGCA
ACCGTTCAGCGAACGCCTCCATGGGCTTTTTCTCCTCGTGCTCGTAAACGGACCCGAACATCTCTGGAGC
TTTCTTCAGGGCCGACAATCGGATCTCGCGGAAATCCTGCACGTCGGCCGCTCCAAGCCGTCGAATCTGA
GCCTTAATCACAATTGTCAATTTTAATCCTCTGTTTATCGGCAGTTCGTAGAGCGCGCCGTGCGTCCCGA
GCGATACTGAGCGAAGCAAGTGCGTCGAGCAGTGCCCGCTTGTTCCTGAAATGCCAGTAAAGCGCTGGCT
GCTGAACCCCCAGCCGGAACTGACCCCACAAGGCCCTAGCGTTTGCAATGCACCAGGTCATCATTGACCC
AGGCGTGTTCCACCAGGCCGCTGCCTCGCAACTCTTCGCAGGCTTCGCCGACCTGCTCGCGCCACTTCTT
CACGCGGGTGGAATCCGATCCGCACATGAGGCGGAAGGTTTCCAGCTTGAGCGGGTACGGCTCCCGGTGC
GAGCTGAAATAGTCGAACATCCGTCGGGCCGTCGGCGACAGCTTGCGGTACTTCTCCCATATGAATTTCG
TGTAGTGGTCGCCAGCAAACAGCACGACGATTTCCTCGTCGATCAGGACCTGGCAACGGGACGTTTTCTT
GCCACGGTCCAGGACGCGGAAGCGGTGCAGCAGCGACACCGATTCCAGGTGCCCAACGCGGTCGGACGTG
AAGCCCATCGCCGTCGCCTGTAGGCGCGACAGGCATTCCTCGGCCTTCGTGTAATACCGGCCATTGATCG
ACCAGCCCAGGTCCTGGCAAAGCTCGTAGAACGTGAAGGTGATCGGCTCGCCGATAGGGGTGCGCTTCGC
GTACTCCAACACCTGCTGCCACACCAGTTCGTCATCGTCGGCCCGCAGCTCGACGCCGGTGTAGGTGATC
TTCACGTCCTTGTTGACGTGGAAAATGACCTTGTTTTGCAGCGCCTCGCGCGGGATTTTCTTGTTGCGCG
TGGTGAACAGGGCAGAGCGGGCCGTGTCGTTTGGCATCGCTCGCATCGTGTCCGGCCACGGCGCAATATC
GAACAAGGAAAGCTGCATTTCCTTGATCTGCTGCTTCGTGTGTTTCAGCAACGCGGCCTGCTTGGCCTCG
CTGACCTGTTTTGCCAGGTCCTCGCCGGCGGTTTTTCGCTTCTTGGTCGTCATAGTTCCTCGCGTGTCGA
TGGTCATCGACTTCGCCAAACCTGCCGCCTCCTGTTCGAGACGACGCGAACGCTCCACGGCGGCCGATGG
CGCGGGCAGGGCAGGGGGAGCCAGTTGCACGCTGTCGCGCTCGATCTTGGCCGTAGCTTGCTGGACCATC
GAGCCGACGGACTGGAAGGTTTCGCGGGGCGCACGCATGACGGTGCGGCTTGCGATGGTTTCGGCATCCT
CGGCGGAAAACCCCGCGTCGATCAGTTCTTGCCTGTATGCCTTCCGGTCAAACGTCCGATTCATTCACCC
TCCTTGCGGGATTGCCCCGACTCACGCCGGGGCAATGTGCCCTTATTCCTGATTTGACCCGCCTGGTGCC
TTGGTGTCCAGATAATCCACCTTATCGGCAATGAAGTCGGTCCCGTAGACCGTCTGGCCGTCCTTCTCGT
ACTTGGTATTCCGAATCTTGCCCTGCACGAATACCAGCGACCCCTTGCCCAAATACTTGCCGTGGGCCTC
GGCCTGAGAGCCAAAACACTTGATGCGGAAGAAGTCGGTGCGCTCCTGCTTGTCGCCGGCATCGTTGCGC
CACATCTAGGTACTAAAACAATTCATCCAGTAAAATATAATATTTTATTTTCTCCCAATCAGGCTTGATC
CCCAGTAAGTCAAAAAATAGCTCGACATACTGTTCTTCCCCGATATCCTCCCTGATCGACCGGACGCAGA
AGGCAATGTCATACCACTTGTCCGCCCTGCCGCTTCTCCCAAGATCAATAAAGCCACTTACTTTGCCATC
TTTCACAAAGATGTTGCTGTCTCCCAGGTCGCCGTGGGAAAAGACAAGTTCCTCTTCGGGCTTTTCCGTC
TTTAAAAAATCATACAGCTCGCGCGGATCTTTAAATGGAGTGTCTTCTTCCCAGTTTTCGCAATCCACAT
CGGCCAGATCGTTATTCAGTAAGTAATCCAATTCGGCTAAGCGGCTGTCTAAGCTATTCGTATAGGGACA
ATCCGATATGTCGATGGAGTGAAAGAGCCTGATGCACTCCGCATACAGCTCGATAATCTTTTCAGGGCTT
TGTTCATCTTCATACTCTTCCGAGCAAAGGACGCCATCGGCCTCACTCATGAGCAGATTGCTCCAGCCAT
CATGCCGTTCAAAGTGCAGGACCTTTGGAACAGGCAGCTTTCCTTCCAGCCATAGCATCATGTCCTTTTC
CCGTTCCACATCATAGGTGGTCCCTTTATACCGGCTGTCCGTCATTTTTAAATATAGGTTTTCATTTTCT
CCCACCAGCTTATATACCTTAGCAGGAGACATTCCTTCCGTATCTTTTACGCAGCGGTATTTTTCGATCA
GTTTTTTCAATTCCGGTGATATTCTCATTTTAGCCATTTATTATTTCCTTCCTCTTTTCTACAGTATTTA
AAGATACCCCAAGAAGCTAATTATAACAAGACGAACTCCAATTCACTGTTCCTTGCATTCTAAAACCTTA
AATACCAGAAAACAGCTTTTTCAAAGTTGTTTTCAAAGTTGGCGTATAACATAGTATCGACGGAGCCGAT
TTTGAAACCACAATTATGGGTGATGCTGCCAACTTACTGATTTAGTGTATGATGGTGTTTTTGAGGTGCT
CCAGTGGCTTCTGTTTCTATCAGCTGTCCCTCCTGTTCAGCTACTGACGGGGTGGTGCGTAACGGCAAAA
GCACCGCCGGACATCAGCGCTATCTCTGCTCTCACTGCCGTAAAACATGGCAACTGCAGTTCACTTACAC
CGCTTCTCAACCCGGTACGCACCAGAAAATCATTGATATGGCCATGAATGGCGTTGGATGCCGGGCAACA
GCCCGCATTATGGGCGTTGGCCTCAACACGATTTTACGTCACTTAAAAAACTCAGGCCGCAGTCGGTAAC
CTCGCGCATACAGCCGGGCAGTGACGTCATCGTCTGCGCGGAAATGGACGAACAGTGGGGCTATGTCGGG
GCTAAATCGCGCCAGCGCTGGCTGTTTTACGCGTATGACAGTCTCCGGAAGACGGTTGTTGCGCACGTAT
TCGGTGAACGCACTATGGCGACGCTGGGGCGTCTTATGAGCCTGCTGTCACCCTTTGACGTGGTGATATG
GATGACGGATGGCTGGCCGCTGTATGAATCCCGCCTGAAGGGAAAGCTGCACGTAATCAGCAAGCGATAT
ACGCAGCGAATTGAGCGGCATAACCTGAATCTGAGGCAGCACCTGGCACGGCTGGGACGGAAGTCGCTGT
CGTTCTCAAAATCGGTGGAGCTGCATGACAAAGTCATCGGGCATTATCTGAACATAAAACACTATCAATA
AGTTGGAGTCATTACCCAATTATGATAGAATTTACAAGCTATAAGGTTATTGTCCTGGGTTTCAAGCATT
AGTCCATGCAAGTTTTTATGCTTTGCCCATTCTATAGATATATTGATAAGCGCGCTGCCTATGCCTTGCC
CCCTGAAATCCTTACATACGGCGATATCTTCTATATAAAAGATATATTATCTTATCAGTATTGTCAATAT
ATTCAAGGCAATCTGCCTCCTCATCCTCTTCATCCTCTTCGTCTTGGTAGCTTTTTAAATATGGCGCTTC
ATAGAGTAATTCTGTAAAGGTCCAATTCTCGTTTTCATACCTCGGTATAATCTTACCTATCACCTCAAAT
GGTTCGCTGGGTTTATCGCACCCCCGAACACGAGCACGGCACCCGCGACCACTATGCCAAGAATGCCCAA
GGTAAAAATTGCCGGCCCCGCCATGAAGTCCGTGAATGCCCCGACGGCCGAAGTGAAGGGCAGGCCGCCA
CCCAGGCCGCCGCCCTCACTGCCCGGCACCTGGTCGCTGAATGTCGATGCCAGCACCTGCGGCACGTCAA
TGCTTCCGGGCGTCGCGCTCGGGCTGATCGCCCATCCCGTTACTGCCCCGATCCCGGCAATGGCAAGGAC
TGCCAGCGCTGCCATTTTTGGGGTGAGGCCGTTCGCGGCCGAGGGGCGCAGCCCCTGGGGGGATGGGAGG
CCCGCGTTAGCGGGCCGGGAGGGTTCGAGAAGGGGGGGCACCCCCCTTCGGCGTGCGCGGTCACGCGCAC
AGGGCGCAGCCCTGGTTAAAAACAAGGTTTATAAATATTGGTTTAAAAGCAGGTTAAAAGACAGGTTAGC
GGTGGCCGAAAAACGGGCGGAAACCCTTGCAAATGCTGGATTTTCTGCCTGTGGACAGCCCCTCAAATGT
CAATAGGTGCGCCCCTCATCTGTCAGCACTCTGCCCCTCAAGTGTCAAGGATCGCGCCCCTCATCTGTCA
GTAGTCGCGCCCCTCAAGTGTCAATACCGCAGGGCACTTATCCCCAGGCTTGTCCACATCATCTGTGGGA
AACTCGCGTAAAATCAGGCGTTTTCGCCGATTTGCGAGGCTGGCCAGCTCCACGTCGCCGGCCGAAATCG
AGCCTGCCCCTCATCTGTCAACGCCGCGCCGGGTGAGTCGGCCCCTCAAGTGTCAACGTCCGCCCCTCAT
CTGTCAGTGAGGGCCAAGTTTTCCGCGAGGTATCCACAACGCCGGCGGCCGCGGTGTCTCGCACACGGCT
TCGACGGCGTTTCTGGCGCGTTTGCAGGGCCATAGACGGCCGCCAGCCCAGCGGCGAGGGCAACCAGCCC
GGTGAGCGTCGGAAAGGCGC
